Addgene plasmid #138822: pPD388 VP64-ZF43(AAAA)
Purpose: Constitutive expression of VP64-ZF43(AAAA) under the CMV promoter.
Depositing lab: Joshua Leonard. Depositing organization: Northwestern University. Publication: The COMET toolkit for composing customizable genetic programs in mammalian cells. Donahue PS, Draut JW, Muldoon JJ, Edelstein HI, Bagheri N, Leonard JN. Nat Commun. 2020 Feb 7;11(1):779. doi: 10.1038/s41467-019-14147-5. PubMed 32034124.
Backbone
  Vector backbone: pPD005 pcDNA Golden Gate
  Vector type: Mammalian Expression, Synthetic Biology
Growth in bacteria
  Bacterial resistance: Ampicillin, 100 μg/mL
  Growth temperature: 37°C
  Growth strain: DH5alpha
  Copy number: High Copy
Gene/Insert
  Gene/Insert name: VP64-ZF43(AAAA)
  Species: Synthetic
  Mutation: R6A, R15A, R43A, R71A
  Promoter: CMV
  Tag / fusion protein: 3xFlag (N terminal on insert)
  Cloning method: Restriction Enzyme; 5′ cloning site NheI (not destroyed); 3′ cloning site NotI (not destroyed)
  Sequencing primers: 5′ CGCAAATGGGCGGTAGGCGTG; 3′ TAGAAGGCACAGTCGAGG
Terms and licenses: Academic/Nonprofit Terms; Industry Terms: Not Available to Industry
Depositor comments: Leonard Lab plasmid reference number: L1387
How to cite: pPD388 VP64-ZF43(AAAA) was a gift from Joshua Leonard (Addgene plasmid # 138822 ; http://n2t.net/addgene:138822 ; RRID:Addgene_138822)
