[The description below was written by a language model from this plasmid's Addgene catalogue record and pLannotate feature annotations shown in this document.]
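Description:
pPD388 VP64-ZF43(AAAA) is a mammalian expression plasmid from the COMET synthetic biology toolkit, built on pPD005, a pcDNA-derived backbone adapted for Golden Gate assembly. It is maintained in E. coli as a high-copy plasmid through a ColE1/pUC-type origin and selected with ampicillin via the β-lactamase gene and its native promoter. An f1 origin is also present. The annotation shows an SV40 early promoter and SV40 polyadenylation signal flanking only a short fragment of a bleomycin-resistance (ble) coding sequence, so the usual pcDNA-style mammalian selection cassette appears to be truncated. The record lists no mammalian selectable marker. Small hits such as the HIV-1 LTR fragment, the lacI fragment and the lac promoter/operator region look like backbone remnants or short sequence matches rather than functional modules.

The payload is a synthetic transcription factor cloned between NheI and NotI sites, driven by the human CMV immediate early enhancer and promoter and terminated by the bovine growth hormone polyadenylation signal. A T7 promoter lies upstream of the coding region. The protein carries an N-terminal 3xFLAG tag for detection, followed by VP64, a tetramer of the minimal VP16 activation domain (the annotation software picks this up only as a short match to the related VP96 repeat), fused to the zinc finger DNA-binding domain ZF43. The "AAAA" designation refers to four arginine-to-alanine substitutions (R6A, R15A, R43A, R71A). The record does not state their functional effect. The plasmid provides constitutive expression of this activator in mammalian cells, for use as a component in composing customizable genetic programs.
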