Features (pLannotate 1.2.2; 21 found; start..end, strand, type, name):
     28..80      -  misc_feature   bom (fragment): basis of mobility region from pBR322
    235..614     +  enhancer       CMV enhancer: human cytomegalovirus immediate early enhancer
    615..818     +  promoter       CMV promoter: human cytomegalovirus (CMV) immediate early promoter
    814..847     +  LTR            5' LTR (truncated) (fragment): truncated 5' long terminal repeat (LTR) from HIV-1
    863..881     +  promoter       T7 promoter: promoter for bacteriophage T7 RNA polymerase
    952..975     +  CDS            3xFLAG (fragment): three tandem FLAG® epitope tags
   1147..1163    +  CDS            VP96 (fragment): 6 tandem repeats of the minimal activation domain of herpes simplex virus VP16 (Cheng et al., 2013)
   1563..1674    +  polyA_signal   bGH poly(A) signal: bovine growth hormone polyadenylation signal
   1791..1812    +  promoter       SV40 promoter (fragment): SV40 enhancer and early promoter
   1833..2261    +  rep_origin     f1 ori (sequence partly withheld): f1 bacteriophage origin of replication; arrow indicates direction of (+) strand synthesis
   2266..2288    +  promoter       SV40 promoter (fragment): SV40 enhancer and early promoter
   2289..2480    +  promoter       SV40 promoter: SV40 early promoter
   2507..2605    +  CDS            ble (fragment): BLE_KLEPN - Experimental evidence at protein level: Swiss-Prot protein existence level 1. Binding protein with a strong affinity to the bleomycin family of antibiotics. Binds to CL990; an antimitotic-antibiotic compound. From Klebsiella pneumoniae.
   2600..2721    +  polyA_signal   SV40 poly(A) signal: SV40 polyadenylation signal
   2794..2810    -  protein_bind   lac operator: The lac repressor binds to the lac operator to inhibit transcription in E. coli. This inhibition can be relieved by adding lactose or isopropyl-β-D-thiogalactopyranoside (IPTG). lac repressor encoded by lacI
   2818..2848    -  promoter       lac promoter: promoter for the E. coli lac operon
   2863..2884    -  protein_bind   CAP binding site: CAP binding activates transcription in the presence of cAMP. E. coli catabolite activator protein
   2897..2989    -  CDS            lacI (fragment): lac repressor; lacI; The lac repressor binds to the lac operator to inhibit transcription in E. coli. This inhibition can be relieved by adding lactose or isopropyl-β-D-thiogalactopyranoside (IPTG).
   3172..3760    -  rep_origin     ori: high-copy-number ColE1/pMB1/pBR322/pUC origin of replication
   3931..4791    -  CDS            AmpR: β-lactamase; bla; confers resistance to ampicillin, carbenicillin, and related antibiotics
   4792..4896    -  promoter       AmpR promoter: bla
>Addgene plasmid #138822 | pPD388 VP64-ZF43(AAAA) | addgene full sequence | sequence record 321508 | Addgene NGS Result
GACGGATCGGGAGATCTCCCGATCCCCTATGGTGCACTCTCAGTACAATCTGCTCTGATGCCGCATAGTT
AAGCCAGTATCTGCTCCCTGCTTGTGTGTTGGAGGTCGCTGAGTAGTGCGCGAGCAAAATTTAAGCTACA
ACAAGGCAAGGCTTGACCGACAATTGCATGAAGAATCTGCTTAGGGTTAGGCGTTTTGCGCTGCTTCGCG
ATGTACGGGCCAGATATACGCGTTGACATTGATTATTGACTAGTTATTAATAGTAATCAATTACGGGGTC
ATTAGTTCATAGCCCATATATGGAGTTCCGCGTTACATAACTTACGGTAAATGGCCCGCCTGGCTGACCG
CCCAACGACCCCCGCCCATTGACGTCAATAATGACGTATGTTCCCATAGTAACGCCAATAGGGACTTTCC
ATTGACGTCAATGGGTGGAGTATTTACGGTAAACTGCCCACTTGGCAGTACATCAAGTGTATCATATGCC
AAGTACGCCCCCTATTGACGTCAATGACGGTAAATGGCCCGCCTGGCATTATGCCCAGTACATGACCTTA
TGGGACTTTCCTACTTGGCAGTACATCTACGTATTAGTCATCGCTATTACCATGGTGATGCGGTTTTGGC
AGTACATCAATGGGCGTGGATAGCGGTTTGACTCACGGGGATTTCCAAGTCTCCACCCCATTGACGTCAA
TGGGAGTTTGTTTTGGCACCAAAATCAACGGGACTTTCCAAAATGTCGTAACAACTCCGCCCCATTGACG
CAAATGGGCGGTAGGCGTGTACGGTGGGAGGTCTATATAAGCAGAGCTCTCTGGCTAACTAGAGAACCCA
CTGCTTACTGGCTTATCGAAATTAATACGACTCACTATAGGGAGTCCCAAGCTGGCTAGCGCCACCATGG
ATTATAAGGATCACGATGGCGACTACAAGGACCACGATATTGACTACAAAGACGATGACGATAAAATGGC
TCCTAAGAAAAAGCGCAAAGTCGGTATCCATGGCGTTCCCGGATCAGACGCATTGGACGATTTTGATCTG
GATATGCTGGGAAGTGACGCCCTCGATGATTTTGACCTTGACATGCTTGGTTCGGATGCCCTTGATGACT
TTGACCTCGACATGCTCGGCAGTGACGCCCTTGATGATTTCGACCTGGACATGCTGATTAACTCTAGAAG
TTCCGGATCTTCTGGTTCTGGTTCTGGTTCAGGATCCGGTACCGGTGGAGCTAGACCCGGGGAGGCCCCC
TTCCAGTGTCGCATTTGCATGGCGAACTTTTCGCGCCAGGACAGGCTTGACAGGCATACCCGTACTCATA
CCGGTGAAAAACCGTTTCAGTGTCGGATCTGTATGGCAAATTTCTCCCAGAAGGAGCACTTGGCGGGGCA
TCTACGTACGCACACCGGCGAGAAGCCATTCCAATGCCGAATATGCATGGCCAACTTCAGTCGCCGCGAC
AACCTGAACCGGCACCTAAAAACCCACCTGAGAGGATCTTAAGCGGCCGCTCGAGTCTAGAGGGCCCGTT
TAAACCCGCTGATCAGCCTCGACTGTGCCTTCTAGTTGCCAGCCATCTGTTGTTTGCCCCTCCCCCGTGC
CTTCCTTGACCCTGGAAGGTGCCACTCCCACTGTCCTTTCCTAATAAAATGAGGAAATTGCATCGCATTG
TCTGAGTAGGTGTCATTCTATTCTGGGGGGTGGGGTGGGGCAGGACAGCAAGGGGGAGGATTGGGAAGTC
AATAGCAGGCATGCTGGGGATGCGGTGGGCTCTATGGCTTCTGAGGCGGAAAGAACCAGCTGGGGCTCTA
GGGGGTATCCCC
[124 nt withheld, positions 1833-1956]
C
[91 nt withheld, positions 1958-2048]
A
[49 nt withheld, positions 2050-2098]
CCTTTGACGTTGGAGTCCACGTTCTTT
[37 nt withheld, positions 2126-2162]
ACCCTATCTCGGTCTATTCTTTTGATTTATAAGGGATTTTGCCGATTTCGGCCTATTGGTTAAAAAATGA
GCTGATTTAACAAAAATTTAACGCGAATTAATTCTGTGGAATGTGTGTCAGTTAGGCTCAATTAGTCAGC
AACCATAGTCCCGCCCCTAACTCCGCCCATCCCGCCCCTAACTCCGCCCAGTTCCGCCCATTCTCCGCCC
CATGGCTGACTAATTTTTTTTATTTATGCAGAGGCCGAGGCCGCCTCTGCCTCTGAGCTATTCCAGAAGT
AGTGAGGAGGCTTTTTTGGAGGCCTAGGCTTTTGCAAAAAGCTCCCGGGAGCTTGTATATCCATTTTCGG
AGGTTGGGCTTCGGAATCGTTTTCCGGGACGCCGGCTGGATGATCCTCCAGCGCGGGGATCTCATGCTGG
AGTTCTTCGCCCACCCCAACTTGTTTATTGCAGCTTATAATGGTTACAAATAAAGCAATAGCATCACAAA
TTTCACAAATAAAGCATTTTTTTCACTGCATTCTAGTTGTGGTTTGTCCAAACTCATCAATGTATCTTAT
CATGTCTGTATACCGTCGACCTCTAGCTAGAGCTTGGCGTAATCATGGTCATAGCTGTTTCCTGTGTGAA
ATTGTTATCCGCTCACAATTCCACACAACATACGAGCCGGAAGCATAAAGTGTAAAGCCTGGGGTGCCTA
ATGAGTGAGCTAACTCACATTAATTGCGTTGCGCTCACTGCCCGCTTTCCAGTCGGGAAACCTGTCGTGC
CAGCTGCATTAATGAATCGGCCAACGCGCGGGGAGAGGCGGTTTGCGTATTGGGCGCTCTTCCGCTTCCT
CGCTCACTGACTCGCTGCGCTCGGTCGTTCGGCTGCGGCGAGCGGTATCAGCTCACTCAAAGGCGGTAAT
ACGGTTATCCACAGAATCAGGGGATAACGCAGGAAAGAACATGTGAGCAAAAGGCCAGCAAAAGGCCAGG
AACCGTAAAAAGGCCGCGTTGCTGGCGTTTTTCCATAGGCTCCGCCCCCCTGACGAGCATCACAAAAATC
GACGCTCAAGTCAGAGGTGGCGAAACCCGACAGGACTATAAAGATACCAGGCGTTTCCCCCTGGAAGCTC
CCTCGTGCGCTCTCCTGTTCCGACCCTGCCGCTTACCGGATACCTGTCCGCCTTTCTCCCTTCGGGAAGC
GTGGCGCTTTCTCATAGCTCACGCTGTAGGTATCTCAGTTCGGTGTAGGTCGTTCGCTCCAAGCTGGGCT
GTGTGCACGAACCCCCCGTTCAGCCCGACCGCTGCGCCTTATCCGGTAACTATCGTCTTGAGTCCAACCC
GGTAAGACACGACTTATCGCCACTGGCAGCAGCCACTGGTAACAGGATTAGCAGAGCGAGGTATGTAGGC
GGTGCTACAGAGTTCTTGAAGTGGTGGCCTAACTACGGCTACACTAGAAGAACAGTATTTGGTATCTGCG
CTCTGCTGAAGCCAGTTACCTTCGGAAAAAGAGTTGGTAGCTCTTGATCCGGCAAACAAACCACCGCTGG
TAGCGGTGGTTTTTTTGTTTGCAAGCAGCAGATTACGCGCAGAAAAAAAGGATCTCAAGAAGATCCTTTG
ATCTTTTCTACGGGGTCTGACGCTCAGTGGAACGAAAACTCACGTTAAGGGATTTTGGTCATGAGATTAT
CAAAAAGGATCTTCACCTAGATCCTTTTAAATTAAAAATGAAGTTTTAAATCAATCTAAAGTATATATGA
GTAAACTTGGTCTGACAGTTACCAATGCTTAATCAGTGAGGCACCTATCTCAGCGATCTGTCTATTTCGT
TCATCCATAGTTGCCTGACTCCCCGTCGTGTAGATAACTACGATACGGGAGGGCTTACCATCTGGCCCCA
GTGCTGCAATGATACCGCGAGATCCACGCTCACCGGCTCCAGATTTATCAGCAATAAACCAGCCAGCCGG
AAGGGCCGAGCGCAGAAGTGGTCCTGCAACTTTATCCGCCTCCATCCAGTCTATTAATTGTTGCCGGGAA
GCTAGAGTAAGTAGTTCGCCAGTTAATAGTTTGCGCAACGTTGTTGCCATTGCTACAGGCATCGTGGTGT
CACGCTCGTCGTTTGGTATGGCTTCATTCAGCTCCGGTTCCCAACGATCAAGGCGAGTTACATGATCCCC
CATGTTGTGCAAAAAAGCGGTTAGCTCCTTCGGTCCTCCGATCGTTGTCAGAAGTAAGTTGGCCGCAGTG
TTATCACTCATGGTTATGGCAGCACTGCATAATTCTCTTACTGTCATGCCATCCGTAAGATGCTTTTCTG
TGACTGGTGAGTACTCAACCAAGTCATTCTGAGAATAGTGTATGCGGCGACCGAGTTGCTCTTGCCCGGC
GTCAATACGGGATAATACCGCGCCACATAGCAGAACTTTAAAAGTGCTCATCATTGGAAAACGTTCTTCG
GGGCGAAAACTCTCAAGGATCTTACCGCTGTTGAGATCCAGTTCGATGTAACCCACTCGTGCACCCAACT
GATCTTCAGCATCTTTTACTTTCACCAGCGTTTCTGGGTGAGCAAAAACAGGAAGGCAAAATGCCGCAAA
AAAGGGAATAAGGGCGACACGGAAATGTTGAATACTCATACTCTTCCTTTTTCAATATTATTGAAGCATT
TATCAGGGTTATTGTCTCATGAGCGGATACATATTTGAATGTATTTAGAAAAATAAACAAATAGGGGTTC
CGCGCACATTTCCCCGAAAAGTGCCACCTGACGTC
