>Addgene plasmid #138822 | pPD388 VP64-ZF43(AAAA) | depositor partial sequence | sequence record 268311 | VP64-ZF43(AAAA) gene
ATGGATTATAAGGATCACGATGGCGACTACAAGGACCACGATATTGACTACAAAGACGATGACGATAAAA
TGGCTCCTAAGAAAAAGCGCAAAGTCGGTATCCATGGCGTTCCCGGATCAGACGCATTGGACGATTTTGA
TCTGGATATGCTGGGAAGTGACGCCCTCGATGATTTTGACCTTGACATGCTTGGTTCGGATGCCCTTGAT
GACTTTGACCTCGACATGCTCGGCAGTGACGCCCTTGATGATTTCGACCTGGACATGCTGATTAACTCTA
GAAGTTCCGGATCTTCTGGTTCTGGTTCTGGTTCAGGATCCGGTACCGGTGGAGCTAGACCCGGGGAGGC
CCCCTTCCAGTGTCGCATTTGCATGGCGAACTTTTCGCGCCAGGACAGGCTTGACAGGCATACCCGTACT
CATACCGGTGAAAAACCGTTTCAGTGTCGGATCTGTATGGCAAATTTCTCCCAGAAGGAGCACTTGGCGG
GGCATCTACGTACGCACACCGGCGAGAAGCCATTCCAATGCCGAATATGCATGGCCAACTTCAGTCGCCG
CGACAACCTGAACCGGCACCTAAAAACCCACCTGAGAGGATCTTAA
